>Addgene plasmid #144515 | TFORF3039 | addgene full sequence | sequence record 391517 | Addgene NGS Result
TTAATGTAGTCTTATGCAATACTCTTGTAGTCTTGCAACATGGTAACGATGAGTTAGCAACATGCCTTAC
AAGGAGAGAAAAAGCACCGTGCATGCCGATTGGTGGAAGTAAGGTGGTACGATCGTGCCTTATTAGGAAG
GCAACAGACGGGTCTGACATGGATTGGACGAACCACTGAATTGCCGCATTGCAGAGATATTGTATTTAAG
TGCCTAGCTCGATACATAAACGGGTCTCTCTGGTTAGACCAGATCTGAGCCTGGGAGCTCTCTGGCTAAC
TAGGGAACCCACTGCTTAAGCCTCAATAAAGCTTGCCTTGAGTGCTTCAAGTAGTGTGTGCCCGTCTGTT
GTGTGACTCTGGTAACTAGAGATCCCTCAGACCCTTTTAGTCAGTGTGGAAAATCTCTAGCAGTGGCGCC
CGAACAGGGACTTGAAAGCGAAAGGGAAACCAGAGGAGCTCTCTCGACGCAGGACTCGGCTTGCTGAAGC
GCGCACGGCAAGAGGCGAGGGGCGGCGACTGGTGAGTACGCCAAAAATTTTGACTAGCGGAGGCTAGAAG
GAGAGAGATGGGTGCGAGAGCGTCAGTATTAAGCGGGGGAGAATTAGATCGCGATGGGAAAAAATTCGGT
TAAGGCCAGGGGGAAAGAAAAAATATAAATTAAAACATATAGTATGGGCAAGCAGGGAGCTAGAACGATT
CGCAGTTAATCCTGGCCTGTTAGAAACATCAGAAGGCTGTAGACAAATACTGGGACAGCTACAACCATCC
CTTCAGACAGGATCAGAAGAACTTAGATCATTATATAATACAGTAGCAACCCTCTATTGTGTGCATCAAA
GGATAGAGATAAAAGACACCAAGGAAGCTTTAGACAAGATAGAGGAAGAGCAAAACAAAAGTAAGACCAC
CGCACAGCAAGCGGCCGCTGATCTTCAGACCTGGAGGAGGAGATATGAGGGACAATTGGAGAAGTGAATT
ATATAAATATAAAGTAGTAAAAATTGAACCATTAGGAGTAGCACCCACCAAGGCAAAGAGAAGAGTGGTG
CAGAGAGAAAAAAGAGCAGTGGGAATAGGAGCTTTGTTCCTTGGGTTCTTGGGAGCAGCAGGAAGCACTA
TGGGCGCAGCGTCAATGACGCTGACGGTACAGGCCAGACAATTATTGTCTGGTATAGTGCAGCAGCAGAA
CAATTTGCTGAGGGCTATTGAGGCGCAACAGCATCTGTTGCAACTCACAGTCTGGGGCATCAAGCAGCTC
CAGGCAAGAATCCTGGCTGTGGAAAGATACCTAAAGGATCAACAGCTCCTGGGGATTTGGGGTTGCTCTG
GAAAACTCATTTGCACCACTGCTGTGCCTTGGAATGCTAGTTGGAGTAATAAATCTCTGGAACAGATTTG
GAATCACACGACCTGGATGGAGTGGGACAGAGAAATTAACAATTACACAAGCTTAATACACTCCTTAATT
GAAGAATCGCAAAACCAGCAAGAAAAGAATGAACAAGAATTATTGGAATTAGATAAATGGGCAAGTTTGT
GGAATTGGTTTAACATAACAAATTGGCTGTGGTATATAAAATTATTCATAATGATAGTAGGAGGCTTGGT
AGGTTTAAGAATAGTTTTTGCTGTACTTTCTATAGTGAATAGAGTTAGGCAGGGATATTCACCATTATCG
TTTCAGACCCACCTCCCAACCCCGAGGGGACCCATGCATTGCATCTCAATTAGTCAGCAACCAGGTGTGG
AAAGTCCCCAGGCTCCCCAGCAGGCAGAAGTATGCAAAGCATGCGTCTCAATTAGTCAGCAACCATAGTC
CCGCCCCTAACTCCGCCCATCCCGCCCCTAACTCCGCCCAGTTCCGCCCATTCTCCGCCCCATGGCTGAC
TAATTTTTTTTATTTATGCAGAGGCCGAGGCCGCCTCGGCCTCTGAGCTATTCCAGAAGTAGTGAGGAGG
CTTTTTTGGAGGCCTAGGCTTTTGCAAAAAGCTTTCTAGAGGTACCACCGGAGCTTACCATGACCGAGTA
CAAGCCCACGGTGCGCCTCGCCACCCGCGACGACGTCCCCAGGGCCGTACGCACCCTCGCCGCCGCGTTC
GCCGACTACCCCGCCACGCGCCACACCGTCGATCCGGACCGCCACATCGAGCGGGTCACCGAGCTGCAAG
AACTCTTCCTCACGCGCGTCGGGCTCGACATCGGCAAGGTGTGGGTCGCGGACGACGGCGCCGCCGTGGC
GGTCTGGACCACGCCGGAGAGCGTCGAAGCGGGGGCGGTGTTCGCCGAGATCGGCCCGCGCATGGCCGAG
TTGAGCGGTTCCCGGCTGGCCGCGCAGCAACAGATGGAAGGCCTCCTGGCGCCGCACCGGCCCAAGGAGC
CCGCGTGGTTCCTGGCCACCGTCGGCGTCTCGCCCGACCACCAGGGCAAGGGTCTGGGCAGCGCCGTCGT
GCTCCCCGGAGTGGAGGCGGCCGAGCGCGCCGGGGTGCCCGCCTTCCTGGAGACCTCCGCGCCCCGCAAC
CTCCCCTTCTACGAGCGGCTCGGCTTCACCGTCACCGCCGACGTCGAGGTGCCCGAAGGACCGCGCACCT
GGTGCATGACCCGCAAGCCCGGTGCCAGTTAACGAATTCTAGATCTTGAGACAAATGGCAGTATTCATCC
ACAATTTTAAAAGAAAAGGGGGGATTGGGGGGTACAGTGCAGGGGAAAGAATAGTAGACATAATAGCAAC
AGACATACAAACTAAAGAATTACAAAAACAAATTACAAAAATTCAAAATTTTCGGGTTTATTACAGGGAC
AGCAGAGATCCACTTTGGCGCCGGCTCGAGGCCTGCAGGTGCAAAGATGGATAAAGTTTTAAACAGAGAG
GAATCTTTGCAGCTAATGGACCTTCTAGGTCTTGAAAGGAGTGGGAATTGGCTCCGGTGCCCGTCAGTGG
GCAGAGCGCACATCGCCCACAGTCCCCGAGAAGTTGGGGGGAGGGGTCGGCAATTGAACCGGTGCCTAGA
GAAGGTGGCGCGGGGTAAACTGGGAAAGTGATGTCGTGTACTGGCTCCGCCTTTTTCCCGAGGGTGGGGG
AGAACCGTATATAAGTGCAGTAGTCGCCGTGAACGTTCTTTTTCGCAACGGGTTTGCCGCCAGAACACAG
GTAAGTGCCGTGTGTGGTTCCCGCGGGCCTGGCCTCTTTACGGGTTATGGCCCTTGCGTGCCTTGAATTA
CTTCCACCTGGCTGCAGTACGTGATTCTTGATCCCGAGCTTCGGGTTGGAAGTGGGTGGGAGAGTTCGAG
GCCTTGCGCTTAAGGAGCCCCTTCGCCTCGTGCTTGAGTTGAGGCCTGGCCTGGGCGCTGGGGCCGCCGC
GTGCGAATCTGGTGGCACCTTCGCGCCTGTCTCGCTGCTTTCGATAAGTCTCTAGCCATTTAAAATTTTT
GATGACCTGCTGCGACGCTTTTTTTCTGGCAAGATAGTCTTGTAAATGCGGGCCAAGATCTGCACACTGG
TATTTCGGTTTTTGGGGCCGCGGGCGGCGACGGGGCCCGTGCGTCCCAGCGCACATGTTCGGCGAGGCGG
GGCCTGCGAGCGCGGCCACCGAGAATCGGACGGGGGTAGTCTCAAGCTGGCCGGCCTGCTCTGGTGCCTG
GCCTCGCGCCGCCGTGTATCGCCCCGCCCTGGGCGGCAAGGCTGGCCCGGTCGGCACCAGTTGCGTGAGC
GGAAAGATGGCCGCTTCCCGGCCCTGCTGCAGGGAGCTCAAAATGGAGGACGCGGCGCTCGGGAGAGCGG
GCGGGTGAGTCACCCACACAAAGGAAAAGGGCCTTTCCGTCCTCAGCCGTCGCTTCATGTGACTCCACGG
AGTACCGGGCGCCGTCCAGGCACCTCGATTAGTTCTCGAGCTTTTGGAGTACGTCGTCTTTAGGTTGGGG
GGAGGGGTTTTATGCGATGGAGTTTCCCCACACTGAGTGGGTGGAGACTGAAGTTAGGCCAGCTTGGCAC
TTGATGTAATTCTCCTTGGAATTTGCCCTTTTTGAGTTTGGATCTTGGTTCATTCTCAAGCCTCAGACAG
TGGTTCAAAGTTTTTTTCTTCCATTTCAGGTGTCGTGAGGCTAGCATCGATTGATCAACAAGTTTGTACA
AAAAAGTTGGCATGCCCCACTCTGCTGGGGGTACTGCAGGGGTGGGGCTGGAGGCTGCAGAGCCCACAGC
CCTGCTCACCAGGGCAGAGCCCCCTTCAGAACCCACAGAGATCCGTCCACAAAAGCGGAAAAAGGGGCCA
GCCCCCAAAATGCTGGGGAACGAGCTATGCAGCGTGTGTGGGGACAAGGCCTCGGGCTTCCACTACAATG
TTCTGAGCTGCGAGGGCTGCAAGGGATTCTTCCGCCGCAGCGTCATCAAGGGAGCGCACTACATCTGCCA
CAGTGGCGGCCACTGCCCCATGGACACCTACATGCGTCGCAAGTGCCAGGAGTGTCGGCTTCGCAAATGC
CGTCAGGCTGGCATGCGGGAGGAGTGTGTCCTGTCAGAAGAACAGATCCGCCTGAAGAAACTGAAGCGGC
AAGAGGAGGAACAGGCTCATGCCACATCCTTGCCCCCCAGGGCTTCCTCACCCCCCCAAATCCTGCCCCA
GCTCAGCCCGGAACAACTGGGCATGATCGAGAAGCTCGTCGCTGCCCAGCAACAGTGTAACCGGCGCTCC
TTTTCTGACCGGCTTCGAGTCACGCCTTGGCCCATGGCACCAGATCCCCATAGCCGGGAGGCCCGTCAGC
AGCGCTTTGCCCACTTCACTGAGCTGGCCATCGTCTCTGTGCAGGAGATAGTTGACTTTGCTAAACAGCT
ACCCGGCTTCCTGCAGCTCAGCCGGGAGGACCAGATTGCCCTGCTGAAGACCTCTGCGATCGAGGTGATG
CTTCTGGAGACATCTCGGAGGTACAACCCTGGGAGTGAGAGTATCACCTTCCTCAAGGATTTCAGTTATA
ACCGGGAAGACTTTGCCAAAGCAGGGCTGCAAGTGGAATTCATCAACCCCATCTTCGAGTTCTCCAGGGC
CATGAATGAGCTGCAACTCAATGATGCCGAGTTTGCCTTGCTCATTGCTATCAGCATCTTCTCTGCAGAC
CGGCCCAACGTGCAGGACCAGCTCCAGGTAGAGAGGCTGCAGCACACATATGTGGAAGCCCTGCATGCCT
ACGTCTCCATCCACCATCCCCATGACCGACTGATGTTCCCACGGATGCTAATGAAACTGGTGAGCCTCCG
GACCCTGAGCAGCGTCCACTCAGAGCAAGTGTTTGCACTGCGTCTGCAGGACAAAAAGCTCCCACCGCTG
CTCTCTGAGATCTGGGATGTGCACGAATGCCCAACTTTCTTGTACAAAGTGGTTGATATCGGTAAGCCTA
TCCCTAACCCTCTCCTCGGTCTCGATTCTACGTAGTAATGAACTAGTCCGTAACTTGAAAGTATTTCGAT
TTCTTGGCTTTATATATCTTGTGGAAAGGACGAAGTGTAACCGGATTTCCCAACACAACGCGTTAAGTCG
ACAATCAACCTCTGGATTACAAAATTTGTGAAAGATTGACTGGTATTCTTAACTATGTTGCTCCTTTTAC
GCTATGTGGATACGCTGCTTTAATGCCTTTGTATCATGCTATTGCTTCCCGTATGGCTTTCATTTTCTCC
TCCTTGTATAAATCCTGGTTGCTGTCTCTTTATGAGGAGTTGTGGCCCGTTGTCAGGCAACGTGGCGTGG
TGTGCACTGTGTTTGCTGACGCAACCCCCACTGGTTGGGGCATTGCCACCACCTGTCAGCTCCTTTCCGG
GACTTTCGCTTTCCCCCTCCCTATTGCCACGGCGGAACTCATCGCCGCCTGCCTTGCCCGCTGCTGGACA
GGGGCTCGGCTGTTGGGCACTGACAATTCCGTGGTGTTGTCGGGGAAATCATCGTCCTTTCCTTGGCTGC
TCGCCTGTGTTGCCACCTGGATTCTGCGCGGGACGTCCTTCTGCTACGTCCCTTCGGCCCTCAATCCAGC
GGACCTTCCTTCCCGCGGCCTGCTGCCGGCTCTGCGGCCTCTTCCGCGTCTTCGCCTTCGCCCTCAGACG
AGTCGGATCTCCCTTTGGGCCGCCTCCCCGCGTCGACTTTAAGACCAATGACTTACAAGGCAGCTGTAGA
TCTTAGCCACTTTTTAAAAGAAAAGGGGGGACTGGAAGGGCTAATTCACTCCCAACGAAGACAAGATCTG
CTTTTTGCTTGTACTGGGTCTCTCTGGTTAGACCAGATCTGAGCCTGGGAGCTCTCTGGCTAACTAGGGA
ACCCACTGCTTAAGCCTCAATAAAGCTTGCCTTGAGTGCTTCAAGTAGTGTGTGCCCGTCTGTTGTGTGA
CTCTGGTAACTAGAGATCCCTCAGACCCTTTTAGTCAGTGTGGAAAATCTCTAGCAGTACGTATAGTAGT
TCATGTCATCTTATTATTCAGTATTTATAACTTGCAAAGAAATGAATATCAGAGAGTGAGAGGAACTTGT
TTATTGCAGCTTATAATGGTTACAAATAAAGCAATAGCATCACAAATTTCACAAATAAAGCATTTTTTTC
ACTGCATTCTAGTTGTGGTTTGTCCAAACTCATCAATGTATCTTATCATGTCTGGCTCTAGCTATCCCGC
CCCTAACTCCGCCCATCCCGCCCCTAACTCCGCCCAGTTCCGCCCATTCTCCGCCCCATGGCTGACTAAT
TTTTTTTATTTATGCAGAGGCCGAGGCCGCCTCGGCCTCTGAGCTATTCCAGAAGTAGTGAGGAGGCTTT
TTTGGAGGCCTAGGGACGTACCCAATTCGCCCTATAGTGAGTCGTATTACGCGCGCTCACTGGCCGTCGT
TTTACAACGTCGTGACTGGGAAAACCCTGGCGTTACCCAACTTAATCGCCTTGCAGCACATCCCCCTTTC
GCCAGCTGGCGTAATAGCGAAGAGGCCCGCACCGATCGCCCTTCCCAACAGTTGCGCAGCCTGAATGGCG
AATGGG
[124 nt withheld, positions 7007-7130]
C
[91 nt withheld, positions 7132-7222]
A
[49 nt withheld, positions 7224-7272]
CCTTTGACGTTGGAGTCCACGTTCTTT
[37 nt withheld, positions 7300-7336]
ACCCTATCTCGGTCTATTCTTTTGATTTATAAGGGATTTTGCCGATTTCGGCCTATTGGTTAAAAAATGA
GCTGATTTAACAAAAATTTAACGCGAATTTTAACAAAATATTAACGCTTACAATTTAGGTGGCACTTTTC
GGGGAAATGTGCGCGGAACCCCTATTTGTTTATTTTTCTAAATACATTCAAATATGTATCCGCTCATGAG
ACAATAACCCTGATAAATGCTTCAATAATATTGAAAAAGGAAGAGTATGAGTATTCAACATTTCCGTGTC
GCCCTTATTCCCTTTTTTGCGGCATTTTGCCTTCCTGTTTTTGCTCACCCAGAAACGCTGGTGAAAGTAA
AAGATGCTGAAGATCAGTTGGGTGCACGAGTGGGTTACATCGAACTGGATCTCAACAGCGGTAAGATCCT
TGAGAGTTTTCGCCCCGAAGAACGTTTTCCAATGATGAGCACTTTTAAAGTTCTGCTATGTGGCGCGGTA
TTATCCCGTATTGACGCCGGGCAAGAGCAACTCGGTCGCCGCATACACTATTCTCAGAATGACTTGGTTG
AGTACTCACCAGTCACAGAAAAGCATCTTACGGATGGCATGACAGTAAGAGAATTATGCAGTGCTGCCAT
AACCATGAGTGATAACACTGCGGCCAACTTACTTCTGACAACGATCGGAGGACCGAAGGAGCTAACCGCT
TTTTTGCACAACATGGGGGATCATGTAACTCGCCTTGATCGTTGGGAACCGGAGCTGAATGAAGCCATAC
CAAACGACGAGCGTGACACCACGATGCCTGTAGCAATGGCAACAACGTTGCGCAAACTATTAACTGGCGA
ACTACTTACTCTAGCTTCCCGGCAACAATTAATAGACTGGATGGAGGCGGATAAAGTTGCAGGACCACTT
CTGCGCTCGGCCCTTCCGGCTGGCTGGTTTATTGCTGATAAATCTGGAGCCGGTGAGCGTGGGTCTCGCG
GTATCATTGCAGCACTGGGGCCAGATGGTAAGCCCTCCCGTATCGTAGTTATCTACACGACGGGGAGTCA
GGCAACTATGGATGAACGAAATAGACAGATCGCTGAGATAGGTGCCTCACTGATTAAGCATTGGTAACTG
TCAGACCAAGTTTACTCATATATACTTTAGATTGATTTAAAACTTCATTTTTAATTTAAAAGGATCTAGG
TGAAGATCCTTTTTGATAATCTCATGACCAAAATCCCTTAACGTGAGTTTTCGTTCCACTGAGCGTCAGA
CCCCGTAGAAAAGATCAAAGGATCTTCTTGAGATCCTTTTTTTCTGCGCGTAATCTGCTGCTTGCAAACA
AAAAAACCACCGCTACCAGCGGTGGTTTGTTTGCCGGATCAAGAGCTACCAACTCTTTTTCCGAAGGTAA
CTGGCTTCAGCAGAGCGCAGATACCAAATACTGTTCTTCTAGTGTAGCCGTAGTTAGGCCACCACTTCAA
GAACTCTGTAGCACCGCCTACATACCTCGCTCTGCTAATCCTGTTACCAGTGGCTGCTGCCAGTGGCGAT
AAGTCGTGTCTTACCGGGTTGGACTCAAGACGATAGTTACCGGATAAGGCGCAGCGGTCGGGCTGAACGG
GGGGTTCGTGCACACAGCCCAGCTTGGAGCGAACGACCTACACCGAACTGAGATACCTACAGCGTGAGCT
ATGAGAAAGCGCCACGCTTCCCGAAGGGAGAAAGGCGGACAGGTATCCGGTAAGCGGCAGGGTCGGAACA
GGAGAGCGCACGAGGGAGCTTCCAGGGGGAAACGCCTGGTATCTTTATAGTCCTGTCGGGTTTCGCCACC
TCTGACTTGAGCGTCGATTTTTGTGATGCTCGTCAGGGGGGCGGAGCCTATGGAAAAACGCCAGCAACGC
GGCCTTTTTACGGTTCCTGGCCTTTTGCTGGCCTTTTGCTCACATGTTCTTTCCTGCGTTATCCCCTGAT
TCTGTGGATAACCGTATTACCGCCTTTGAGTGAGCTGATACCGCTCGCCGCAGCCGAACGACCGAGCGCA
GCGAGTCAGTGAGCGAGGAAGCGGAAGAGCGCCCAATACGCAAACCGCCTCTCCCCGCGCGTTGGCCGAT
TCATTAATGCAGCTGGCACGACAGGTTTCCCGACTGGAAAGCGGGCAGTGAGCGCAACGCAATTAATGTG
AGTTAGCTCACTCATTAGGCACCCCAGGCTTTACACTTTATGCTTCCGGCTCGTATGTTGTGTGGAATTG
TGAGCGGATAACAATTTCACACAGGAAACAGCTATGACCATGATTACGCCAAGCGCGCAATTAACCCTCA
CTAAAGGGAACAAAAGCTGGAGCTGCAAGC
Features (pLannotate 1.2.2; 34 found; start..end, strand, type, name):
      5..231     +  promoter       RSV promoter: Rous sarcoma virus enhancer/promoter
    232..412     +  LTR            5' LTR (truncated): truncated 5' long terminal repeat (LTR) from HIV-1
    459..584     +  misc_feature   HIV-1 Ψ: packaging signal of human immunodeficiency virus type 1
    568..931     +  CDS            HIV-1 gag (fragment): gag protein from human immunodeficiency virus 1; gag
   1077..1310    +  misc_feature   RRE: The Rev response element (RRE) of HIV-1 allows for Rev-dependent mRNA export from the nucleus to the cytoplasm.
   1687..1713    +  CDS            Rev (fragment): human immunodeficiency virus 1 (HIV-1) Rev protein; rev; enhances nuclear export of unspliced and incompletely spliced viral mRNAs
   1720..1743    +  promoter       SV40 promoter (fragment): SV40 early promoter
   1744..1815    +  promoter       SV40 promoter (fragment): SV40 enhancer and early promoter
   1839..1974    +  rep_origin     SV40 ori: SV40 origin of replication
   2020..2616    +  CDS            PuroR (fragment): puromycin N-acetyltransferase; pac from Streptomyces; confers resistance to puromycin
   2665..2782    +  misc_feature   cPPT/CTS: central polypurine tract and central termination sequence of HIV-1
   2847..2913    +  CDS            small t antigen (fragment): SV40 (simian virus 40) small t antigen
   2920..4098    +  promoter       EF-1α promoter: strong constitutive promoter for human elongation factor EF-1α
   4119..4136    +  protein_bind   attB1 (fragment): mutant version of attB; core recombination site for the Gateway® BP reaction BP Clonase™
   4142..5347    +  CDS            NR1H3 (fragment): NR1H3_HUMAN - Also known as LXRA. Experimental evidence at protein level: Swiss-Prot protein existence level 1. Nuclear receptor that exhibits a ligand-dependent transcriptional activation activity (PubMed:19481530, PubMed:25661920). Interaction with retinoic acid receptor (RXR) shifts RXR from its role as a silent DNA-binding partner to an active ligand-binding subunit in mediating retinoid responses through target genes defined by LXRES (By similarity). LXRES are DR4-type response elements characterized by direct repeats of two similar hexanuclotide half-sites spaced by four nucleotides (By
   5350..5373    -  protein_bind   attB2: mutant version of attB; recombination site for the Gateway® BP reaction BP Clonase™
   5381..5422    +  CDS            V5 tag: epitope tag from simian virus 5
   5438..5491    +  promoter       U6 promoter (fragment): RNA polymerase III promoter for human U6 snRNA
   5533..6121    +  misc_feature   WPRE: woodchuck hepatitis virus posttranscriptional regulatory element
   6172..6191    +  misc_feature   cPPT/CTS (fragment): central polypurine tract and central termination sequence of HIV-1
   6193..6426    +  LTR            3' LTR (ΔU3): self-inactivating 3' long terminal repeat (LTR) from HIV-1
   6504..6625    +  polyA_signal   SV40 poly(A) signal: SV40 polyadenylation signal
   6665..6800    +  rep_origin     SV40 ori: SV40 origin of replication
   6821..6839    -  promoter       T7 promoter: promoter for bacteriophage T7 RNA polymerase
   6847..7002    +  CDS            lacZα (fragment): LacZα fragment of β-galactosidase; lacZ fragment
   7007..7435    +  rep_origin     f1 ori (sequence partly withheld): f1 bacteriophage origin of replication; arrow indicates direction of (+) strand synthesis
   7488..7592    +  promoter       AmpR promoter: bla
   7593..8453    +  CDS            AmpR: β-lactamase; bla; confers resistance to ampicillin, carbenicillin, and related antibiotics
   8624..9212    +  rep_origin     ori: high-copy-number ColE1/pMB1/pBR322/pUC origin of replication
   9395..9487    +  CDS            lacI (fragment): lac repressor; lacI; The lac repressor binds to the lac operator to inhibit transcription in E. coli. This inhibition can be relieved by adding lactose or isopropyl-β-D-thiogalactopyranoside (IPTG).
   9500..9521    +  protein_bind   CAP binding site: CAP binding activates transcription in the presence of cAMP. E. coli catabolite activator protein
   9536..9566    +  promoter       lac promoter: promoter for the E. coli lac operon
   9574..9590    +  protein_bind   lac operator: The lac repressor binds to the lac operator to inhibit transcription in E. coli. This inhibition can be relieved by adding lactose or isopropyl-β-D-thiogalactopyranoside (IPTG). lac repressor encoded by lacI
   9635..9653    +  promoter       T3 promoter: promoter for bacteriophage T3 RNA polymerase
