[The description below was written by a language model from this plasmid's Addgene catalogue record and pLannotate feature annotations shown in this document.]
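Description:
TFORF3039 is a third-generation-style, self-inactivating lentiviral expression plasmid built on the pLX_TRC317 backbone, carrying the human nuclear receptor NR1H3 (LXRα) as one member of a barcoded transcription factor ORF collection. In bacteria it is maintained through a high-copy ColE1/pUC-type origin and selected with ampicillin via the β-lactamase gene. An f1 origin and remnants of a lac/lacZα cloning region with flanking T3 and T7 promoters are also present in the backbone. The depositor notes that the plasmid can recombine, as is common for LTR-containing vectors.

The viral portion begins with an RSV promoter fused to a truncated HIV-1 5' LTR, which drives production of the genomic RNA in packaging cells. It is followed by the Ψ packaging signal with a gag fragment, the RRE for Rev-dependent nuclear export, and a cPPT/CTS element. The region ends in a ΔU3 3' LTR that inactivates LTR promoter activity after integration. Within this region an SV40 early promoter drives puromycin N-acetyltransferase for selection of transduced mammalian cells. Downstream, the EF-1α promoter drives the NR1H3 ORF, which was inserted by Gateway cloning and is flanked by attB1 and attB2 sites, placing a V5 epitope tag at its C terminus. A WPRE follows to enhance transcript stability and expression.

According to the record, each ORF in the collection is paired with a unique 24-bp barcode. The feature table does not annotate the barcode, so its exact position cannot be stated from the record. The construct is intended for overexpressing NR1H3, alone or in pooled screens where barcode readout identifies which transcription factor each cell received, such as directed differentiation studies.
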