Addgene plasmid #144515: TFORF3039
Purpose: Lentiviral vector for overexpressing transcription factor ORFs with unique 24-bp barcodes. Barcodes facilitate identification of transcription factors in pooled screens.
Depositing lab: Feng Zhang. Depositing organization: Broad Institute. Publication: A transcription factor atlas of directed differentiation. Joung J, Ma S, Tay T, Geiger-Schuller KR, Kirchgatterer PC, Verdine VK, Guo B, Arias-Garcia MA, Allen WE, Singh A, Kuksenko O, Abudayyeh OO, Gootenberg JS, Fu Z, Macrae RK, Buenrostro JD, Regev A, Zhang F. Cell. 2023 Jan 5;186(1):209-229.e26. doi: 10.1016/j.cell.2022.11.026. PubMed 36608654.
Backbone
  Vector backbone: pLX_TRC317
  Backbone manufacturer: Broad Institute Genetic Perturbation Platform
  Backbone size w/o insert (bp): 8264
  Vector type: Mammalian Expression, Lentiviral
  Selectable markers: Puromycin
Growth in bacteria
  Bacterial resistance: Ampicillin, 100 μg/mL
  Growth temperature: 37°C
  Growth strain: NEB Stable
  Copy number: High Copy
Gene/Insert
  Gene/Insert name: NR1H3
  Species: H. sapiens (human)
  Insert size (bp): 1412
  Entrez Gene: NR1H3 (a.k.a. LXR-a, LXRA, RLD-1)
  Promoter: EF1a
  Tag / fusion protein: V5 (C terminal on insert)
  Cloning method: Gateway Cloning
  Sequencing primers: 5′ GGGTGGAGACTGAAGTTAGGCCAG; 3′ CACATAGCGTAAAAGGAGCAACATAG
Resource information
  A portion of this plasmid was derived from a plasmid made by: Broad Institute Genetic Perturbation Platform
Terms and licenses: Academic/Nonprofit Terms; Industry Terms: Not Available to Industry
Depositor comments: NM_001130102.2 Please test multiple small colonies in case of plasmid recombination. To make this collection available in a timely manner, a portion of this collection was not fully sequenced by Addgene. If an Addgene verified full plasmid sequence is not available, please contact us prior to placing an order to request the full sequence.
How to cite: TFORF3039 was a gift from Feng Zhang (Addgene plasmid # 144515 ; http://n2t.net/addgene:144515 ; RRID:Addgene_144515)
