>Addgene plasmid #144515 | TFORF3039 | depositor partial sequence | sequence record 285660 | Insert
ATCGATTGATCAACAAGTTTGTACAAAAAAGTTGGCATGCCCCACTCTGCTGGGGGTACTGCAGGGGTGG
GGCTGGAGGCTGCAGAGCCCACAGCCCTGCTCACCAGGGCAGAGCCCCCTTCAGAACCCACAGAGATCCG
TCCACAAAAGCGGAAAAAGGGGCCAGCCCCCAAAATGCTGGGGAACGAGCTATGCAGCGTGTGTGGGGAC
AAGGCCTCGGGCTTCCACTACAATGTTCTGAGCTGCGAGGGCTGCAAGGGATTCTTCCGCCGCAGCGTCA
TCAAGGGAGCGCACTACATCTGCCACAGTGGCGGCCACTGCCCCATGGACACCTACATGCGTCGCAAGTG
CCAGGAGTGTCGGCTTCGCAAATGCCGTCAGGCTGGCATGCGGGAGGAGTGTGTCCTGTCAGAAGAACAG
ATCCGCCTGAAGAAACTGAAGCGGCAAGAGGAGGAACAGGCTCATGCCACATCCTTGCCCCCCAGGGCTT
CCTCACCCCCCCAAATCCTGCCCCAGCTCAGCCCGGAACAACTGGGCATGATCGAGAAGCTCGTCGCTGC
CCAGCAACAGTGTAACCGGCGCTCCTTTTCTGACCGGCTTCGAGTCACGCCTTGGCCCATGGCACCAGAT
CCCCATAGCCGGGAGGCCCGTCAGCAGCGCTTTGCCCACTTCACTGAGCTGGCCATCGTCTCTGTGCAGG
AGATAGTTGACTTTGCTAAACAGCTACCCGGCTTCCTGCAGCTCAGCCGGGAGGACCAGATTGCCCTGCT
GAAGACCTCTGCGATCGAGGTGATGCTTCTGGAGACATCTCGGAGGTACAACCCTGGGAGTGAGAGTATC
ACCTTCCTCAAGGATTTCAGTTATAACCGGGAAGACTTTGCCAAAGCAGGGCTGCAAGTGGAATTCATCA
ACCCCATCTTCGAGTTCTCCAGGGCCATGAATGAGCTGCAACTCAATGATGCCGAGTTTGCCTTGCTCAT
TGCTATCAGCATCTTCTCTGCAGACCGGCCCAACGTGCAGGACCAGCTCCAGGTAGAGAGGCTGCAGCAC
ACATATGTGGAAGCCCTGCATGCCTACGTCTCCATCCACCATCCCCATGACCGACTGATGTTCCCACGGA
TGCTAATGAAACTGGTGAGCCTCCGGACCCTGAGCAGCGTCCACTCAGAGCAAGTGTTTGCACTGCGTCT
GCAGGACAAAAAGCTCCCACCGCTGCTCTCTGAGATCTGGGATGTGCACGAATGCCCAACTTTCTTGTAC
AAAGTGGTTGATATCGGTAAGCCTATCCCTAACCCTCTCCTCGGTCTCGATTCTACGTAGTAATGAACTA
GTCCGTAACTTGAAAGTATTTCGATTTCTTGGCTTTATATATCTTGTGGAAAGGACGAAGTGTAACCGGA
TTTCCCAACACA
