>Addgene plasmid #144515 | TFORF3039 | depositor partial sequence | sequence record 285661 | Barcode
AGTGTAACCGGATTTCCCAACACA
